Addgene plasmid #145354: pCellFree_G06_ZIKV NS2B
Purpose: Cell-free expression vector for Zika virus NS2B protein with C-term mCherry
Depositing lab: Rob Parton. Depositing organization: University of Queensland. Publication: Mapping Interactions among Cell-Free Expressed Zika Virus Proteins. Varasteh Moradi S, Gagoski D, Mureev S, Walden P, McMahon KA, Parton RG, Johnston WA, Alexandrov K. J Proteome Res. 2020 Apr 3;19(4):1522-1532. doi: 10.1021/acs.jproteome.9b00771. Epub 2020 Mar 9. PubMed 32081002.
Backbone
  Vector backbone: pCellFree_G08
  Vector type: Bacterial Expression
Growth in bacteria
  Bacterial resistance: Ampicillin, 100 μg/mL
  Growth temperature: 37°C
  Growth strain: DH5alpha
  Copy number: High Copy
Gene/Insert
  Gene/Insert name: ZIKV NS2B
  Species: NC_012532 (ZIKAV)
  Promoter: T7
  Tag / fusion protein: mCherry and 8xHis (C terminal on backbone)
  Cloning method: Gateway Cloning
Terms and licenses: Academic/Nonprofit Terms; Industry Terms: Not Available to Industry
How to cite: pCellFree_G06_ZIKV NS2B was a gift from Rob Parton (Addgene plasmid # 145354 ; http://n2t.net/addgene:145354 ; RRID:Addgene_145354)
