[The description below was written by a language model from this plasmid's Addgene catalogue record and pLannotate feature annotations shown in this document.]
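Description:
pCellFree_G06_ZIKV NS2B is a small (about 3.9 kb) Gateway-derived plasmid for producing the Zika virus NS2B protein in a cell-free translation system as a fusion to C-terminal mCherry. It is catalogued as a bacterial expression vector. It is maintained in E. coli through a high-copy ColE1/pUC-type origin and selected with ampicillin via a β-lactamase gene under its own promoter. The plasmid name refers to G06, whereas the catalogue lists the backbone as pCellFree_G08; the record does not resolve this discrepancy.

The expression cassette begins with a T7 promoter, followed by a leader region of roughly 130 nt that carries no annotation in the feature table. The NS2B coding sequence was introduced by Gateway recombination and is flanked by attB1 and attB2 sites. The automated annotation identifies this roughly 400 nt insert as a fragment of the Zika polyprotein. Its accompanying text describes NS5, but that is simply the generic entry for the whole polyprotein rather than a description of this insert. The open reading frame continues through attB2 into mCherry. The catalogue also lists a backbone-encoded 8xHis tag, which is not separately annotated. A T7 terminator closes the transcription unit, preceded by a short match to a T7 gene 10-derived sequence. Remnants of the lac promoter, operator, CAP site and a lacI fragment lie on the opposite strand and appear to be backbone leftovers.

The red fluorescent fusion allows detection and quantification of the translated protein. According to the associated publication, the construct was part of a set used to map interactions among cell-free expressed Zika virus proteins.
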