Features (pLannotate 1.2.2; 14 found; start..end, strand, type, name):
      7..25      +  promoter       T7 promoter: promoter for bacteriophage T7 RNA polymerase
    160..184     +  protein_bind   attB1: mutant version of attB; recombination site for the Gateway® BP reaction BP Clonase™
    187..585     +  CDS            POLG_ZIKV (fragment): Experimental evidence at protein level: Swiss-Prot protein existence level 1. [RNA-directed RNA polymerase NS5]: Replicates the viral (+) and (-) RNA genome, and performs the capping of genomes in the cytoplasm (PubMed:31090058). Methylates viral RNA cap at guanine N-7 and ribose 2'-O positions. Once sufficient NS5 is expressed, binds to the cap-proximal structure and inhibits further translation of the viral genome (PubMed:32313955). Besides its role in RNA genome replication, also prevents the establishment of a cellular antiviral state by blocking the interferon-alpha/beta (IFN-alpha/beta)
    578..602     -  protein_bind   attB2: mutant version of attB; recombination site for the Gateway® BP reaction BP Clonase™
    628..1326    +  CDS            mCherry: mCherry is a basic (constitutively fluorescent) red fluorescent protein published in 2004, derived from Discosoma sp.. It is reported to be a very rapidly-maturing monomer with low acid sensitivity.
   1533..1564    +  CDS            SET1 (fragment): solubility-enhancement tag derived from T7 phage gene 10B
   1582..1628    +  terminator     T7 terminator: transcription terminator for bacteriophage T7 RNA polymerase
   1730..1746    -  protein_bind   lac operator: The lac repressor binds to the lac operator to inhibit transcription in E. coli. This inhibition can be relieved by adding lactose or isopropyl-β-D-thiogalactopyranoside (IPTG). lac repressor encoded by lacI
   1754..1784    -  promoter       lac promoter: promoter for the E. coli lac operon
   1799..1820    -  protein_bind   CAP binding site: CAP binding activates transcription in the presence of cAMP. E. coli catabolite activator protein
   1833..1925    -  CDS            lacI (fragment): lac repressor; lacI; The lac repressor binds to the lac operator to inhibit transcription in E. coli. This inhibition can be relieved by adding lactose or isopropyl-β-D-thiogalactopyranoside (IPTG).
   2108..2696    -  rep_origin     ori: high-copy-number ColE1/pMB1/pBR322/pUC origin of replication
   2867..3727    -  CDS            AmpR: β-lactamase; bla; confers resistance to ampicillin, carbenicillin, and related antibiotics
   3728..3832    -  promoter       AmpR promoter: bla
>Addgene plasmid #145354 | pCellFree_G06_ZIKV NS2B | addgene full sequence | sequence record 305926 | Addgene NGS Result
GACGTCTAATACGACTCACTATAGGGACATCTTAAGTTTATTTTATTTTATTTTATTTTATTTTATTTTA
TTTTATTTTATTTTATTTTATTTTATTTAACCATGACAGTAATGTATAAAGTCTGTAAAGACATTAAACA
CGTAAGTGAAACCATGGGCACAAGTTTGTACAAAAAAGCAGGCTTCAGCTGGCCCCCTAGTGAAGTTCTC
ACAGCCGTTGGCCTGATATGTGCACTGGCCGGAGGGTTTGCCAAGGCAGACATTGAGATGGCTGGACCGA
TGGCTGCAGTAGGCTTGCTAATTGTCAGCTATGTGGTCTCGGGAAAGAGTGTGGACATGTACATTGAAAG
AGCAGGAGACATCACATGGGAAAAGGACGCGGAAGTCACTGGAAACAGTCCTCGGCTTGACGTGGCACTG
GATGAGAGTGGTGACTTCTCCTTGGTAGAGGAAGATGGTCCACCCATGAGAGAGATCATACTCAAGGTGG
TCCTGATGGCCATCTGTGGCATGAACCCAATAGCTATACCTTTTGCTGCAGGAGCGTGGTATGTGTATGT
GAAGACTGGGAAAAGGAACCCAGCTTTCTTGTACAAAGTGGTGCTGGAGGTGCTCTTCCAGGGCCCGAAG
GGCGAGGAGGATAACATGGCCATCATCAAGGAGTTCATGCGCTTCAAGGTGCACATGGAGGGCTCCGTGA
ACGGCCACGAGTTCGAGATCGAGGGCGAGGGCGAGGGCCGCCCCTACGAGGGCACCCAGACCGCCAAGCT
GAAGGTGACCAAGGGTGGCCCCCTGCCCTTCGCCTGGGACATCCTGTCCCCTCAGTTCATGTACGGCTCC
AAGGCCTACGTGAAGCACCCCGCCGACATCCCCGACTACTTGAAGCTGTCCTTCCCCGAGGGCTTCAAGT
GGGAGCGCGTGATGAACTTCGAGGACGGCGGCGTGGTGACCGTGACCCAGGACTCCTCCCTGCAGGACGG
CGAGTTCATCTACAAGGTGAAGCTGCGCGGCACCAACTTCCCCTCCGACGGCCCCGTAATGCAGAAGAAG
ACTATGGGCTGGGAGGCCTCCTCCGAGCGGATGTACCCCGAGGACGGCGCCCTGAAGGGCGAGATCAAGC
AGAGGCTGAAGCTGAAGGACGGCGGCCACTACGACGCTGAGGTCAAGACCACCTACAAGGCCAAGAAGCC
CGTGCAGCTGCCCGGCGCCTACAACGTCAACATCAAGTTGGACATCACCTCCCACAACGAGGACTACACC
ATCGTGGAACAGTACGAACGCGCCGAGGGCCGCCACTCCACCGGCGGCATGGACGAGCTGTACAAGACCT
CTGGTCACCACCATCACCACCATCACCACTAAGCGGCCGCCCTCCTCCTCCTTTCTTGTTCCTTTCACGT
CGCCTTCTCGGTTGTAGCTGGCAGACGACGAGTCTTACTTTTACGTGTACTTCTCTATAGATGATGTATG
ATCTCTCTGCATGCGTGTTCGTGCATGTGTCCGTGTGTTGGGTACGCGTGGTACCCTGCAGGAAGGAAGC
TGAGTTGGCTGCTGCCACCGCTGAGCAATAACTAGTAATTACTAGCATAACCCCTTGGGGCCTCTAAACG
GGTCTTGAGGGGGTTTTTTGCTGAAAGGAGGACAGCTGATGATTGTCATGCTTGCCATCTGTTTTCTTGC
AAGGTCAGAGGAATTCGTAATCATGGTCATAGCTGTTTCCTGTGTGAAATTGTTATCCGCTCACAATTCC
ACACAACATACGAGCCGGAAGCATAAAGTGTAAAGCCTGGGGTGCCTAATGAGTGAGCTAACTCACATTA
ATTGCGTTGCGCTCACTGCCCGCTTTCCAGTCGGGAAACCTGTCGTGCCAGCTGCATTAATGAATCGGCC
AACGCGCGGGGAGAGGCGGTTTGCGTATTGGGCGCTCTTCCGCTTCCTCGCTCACTGACTCGCTGCGCTC
GGTCGTTCGGCTGCGGCGAGCGGTATCAGCTCACTCAAAGGCGGTAATACGGTTATCCACAGAATCAGGG
GATAACGCAGGAAAGAACATGTGAGCAAAAGGCCAGCAAAAGGCCAGGAACCGTAAAAAGGCCGCGTTGC
TGGCGTTTTTCCATAGGCTCCGCCCCCCTGACGAGCATCACAAAAATCGACGCTCAAGTCAGAGGTGGCG
AAACCCGACAGGACTATAAAGATACCAGGCGTTTCCCCCTGGAAGCTCCCTCGTGCGCTCTCCTGTTCCG
ACCCTGCCGCTTACCGGATACCTGTCCGCCTTTCTCCCTTCGGGAAGCGTGGCGCTTTCTCATAGCTCAC
GCTGTAGGTATCTCAGTTCGGTGTAGGTCGTTCGCTCCAAGCTGGGCTGTGTGCACGAACCCCCCGTTCA
GCCCGACCGCTGCGCCTTATCCGGTAACTATCGTCTTGAGTCCAACCCGGTAAGACACGACTTATCGCCA
CTGGCAGCAGCCACTGGTAACAGGATTAGCAGAGCGAGGTATGTAGGCGGTGCTACAGAGTTCTTGAAGT
GGTGGCCTAACTACGGCTACACTAGAAGAACAGTATTTGGTATCTGCGCTCTGCTGAAGCCAGTTACCTT
CGGAAAAAGAGTTGGTAGCTCTTGATCCGGCAAACAAACCACCGCTGGTAGCGGTGGTTTTTTTGTTTGC
AAGCAGCAGATTACGCGCAGAAAAAAAGGATCTCAAGAGGATCCTTTGATCTTTTCTACGGGGTCTGACG
CTCAGTGGAACGAAAACTCACGTTAAGGGATTTTGGTCATGAGATTATCAAAAAGGATCTTCACCTAGAT
CCTTTTAAATTAAAAATGAAGTTTTAAATCAATCTAAAGTATATATGAGTAAACTTGGTCTGACAGTTAC
CAATGCTTAATCAGTGAGGCACCTATCTCAGCGATCTGTCTAGTTCGTTCATCCATAGTTGCCTGACTCC
CCGTCGTGTAGATAACTACGATACGGGAGGGCTTACCATCTGGCCCCAGTGCTGCAATGATACCGCGAGA
CCCACGCTCACCGGCTCCAGATTTATCAGCAATAAACCAGCCAGCCGGAAGGGCCGAGCGCAGAAGTGGT
CCTGCAACTTTATCCGCCTCCATCCAGTCTATTAATTGTTGCCGGGAAGCTAGAGTAAGTAGTTCGCCAG
TTAATAGTTTGCGCAACGTTGTTGCCATTGCTACAGGCATCGTGGTGTCACGCTCGTCGTTTGGTATGGC
TTCATTCAGCTCCGGTTCCCAACGATCAAGGCGAGTTACATGATCCCCCATGTTGTGCAAAAAAGCGGTT
AGCTCCTTCGGTCCTCCGATCGTTGTCAGAAGTAAGTTGGCCGCAGTGTTATCACTCATGGTTATGGCAG
CACTGCATAATTCTCTTACTGTCATGCCATCCGTAAGATGCTTTTCTGTGACTGGTGAGTACTCAACCAA
GTCATTCTGAGAATAGTGTATGCGGCGACCGAGTTGCTCTTGCCCGGCGTCAATACGGGATAATACCGCG
CCACATAGCAGAACTTTAAAAGTGCTCATCATTGGAAAACGTTCTTCGGGGCGAAAACTCTCAAGGATCT
TACCGCTGTTGAGATCCAGTTCGATGTAACCCACTCGTGCACCCAACTGATCTTCAGCATCTTTTACTTT
CACCAGCGTTTCTGGGTGAGCAAAAACAGGAAGGCAAAATGCCGCAAAAAAGGGAATAAGGGCGACACGG
AAATGTTGAATACTCATACTCTTCCTTTTTCAATATTATTGAAGCATTTATCAGGGTTATTGTCTCATGA
GCGGATACATATTTGAATGTATTTAGAAAAATAAACAAATAGGGGTTCCGCGCACATTTCCCCGAAAAGT
GCCACCT
